>Addgene plasmid #15355 | FLAG-hIes2 | addgene partial sequence | sequence record 21786 | 15355 with CMV-F
AGCGAGCTCTCTGGCTACTAGAGAACCCACTGCTTACTGGCTTATCGAAATTAATACGACTCACTATAGG
GAGACCCAAGCTGGCTAGCATGCCAGACTACAAGGACGATGATGACAAGCTCGAGATGGAGGCCCCTGAG
CCGGGAGAAGCCCTGGAGTTGAGCCTGGCGGGTGCCCATGGCCATGGAGTGCACAAGAAAAAACACAAGA
AGCACAAGAAGAAACACAAGAAGAAACACCATCAGGAAGAAGACGCCGGGCCCACGCAGCCGTCCCCTGC
CAAGCCTCAGCTCAAACTCAAAATCAAGCTTGGGGGACAAGTCCTGGGGACCAAGAGTGTTCCTACCTTC
ACTGTGATCCCAGAGGGGCCTCGCTCACCCTCTCCCCTTATGGTTGTGGATAATGAAGAGGAACCTATGG
AAGGAGTCCCCCTTGAGCAGTACCGTGCCTGGCTGGATGAAGACAGTAATCTCTCTCCCTCTCCACTTCG
GGACCTATCAGGAGGGTTAGGGGGTCAGGAGGAAGAGGAGGAACAGAGGTGGCTGGATGCCCTGGAGAAG
GGGGAGCTGGATGACAATGGAGACCTCAAGAAGGAGATCAATGAGCGGCTGCTTACTGCTCGACAGCGAG
CTCTGCTCCAGAAGGCGCGGAGTCAACCTTCCCCTATGCTGCCGCTGCCTGTAGCTGAGGGCTGCCCACC
TCCCGCCCTCACAGAGGAGATGCTGCTGAAGCGCGAGGAGCGGGCGCGGAAGCGGCGGCTCCAGGCGGCG
CGGCGGGCAGAAGAGCACAAGAACCAGACTATCGAGCGCCTCACCAAGACTGCGGCGACCAGTGGGCGGG
GAGGCCGGGGGGGCGCACGGGGCGAGCGGC
