[The description below was written by a language model from this plasmid's Addgene catalogue record.]
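Description:
FLAG-hIes2 is a mammalian expression plasmid built on the pcDNA3.1/Hyg(+) backbone (about 5.6 kb without insert) that carries the human INO80B coding sequence, recorded under the names PAP-1 binding protein and ZNHIT4 and also known as IES2, hIes2 and PAPA-1. The roughly 1.0 kb insert was placed between XhoI and KpnI sites, both of which remain intact, and it is fused at its N terminus to a FLAG epitope tag that the record lists as residing on the backbone. The plasmid is maintained at high copy in E. coli under ampicillin selection.

No feature table accompanies the record, so the regulatory elements are not itemised. As a general matter, pcDNA3.1/Hyg(+) vectors drive the insert from the CMV immediate-early promoter with a downstream polyadenylation signal, and they carry a hygromycin resistance cassette that allows selection of stably transfected mammalian cells. A T7 promoter site upstream of the cloning region is consistent with the T7 primer listed for sequencing from the 5′ end.

INO80B is a subunit of the human INO80 chromatin remodeling complex, and the associated publication describes a mammalian complex resembling yeast INO80. The FLAG tag permits detection of the protein with anti-FLAG antibodies and affinity capture of the tagged subunit together with its binding partners. This makes the construct suited to expressing tagged hIes2 in transiently or stably transfected cells, for example to purify and characterise complexes that contain it. The record does not spell out specific applications beyond this context.
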