Addgene plasmid #15355: FLAG-hIes2
Depositing lab: Joan Conaway & Ronald Conaway. Publication: A mammalian chromatin remodeling complex with similarities to the yeast INO80 complex. Jin J, Cai Y, Yao T, Gottschalk AJ, Florens L, Swanson SK, Gutierrez JL, Coleman MK, Workman JL, Mushegian A, Washburn MP, Conaway RC, Conaway JW. J Biol Chem. 2005 Dec 16. 280(50):41207-12. 10.1074/jbc.M509128200 PubMed 16230350.
Backbone
  Vector backbone: pcDNA3.1/Hyg(+)
  Backbone size w/o insert (bp): 5601
  Vector type: Mammalian Expression
Growth in bacteria
  Bacterial resistance: Ampicillin, 100 μg/mL
  Growth temperature: 37°C
  Growth strain: DH5alpha
  Copy number: High Copy
Gene/Insert
  Gene/Insert name: PAP-1 binding protein (alt name: ZNHIT4)
  Species: H. sapiens (human)
  Insert size (bp): 1032
  Entrez Gene: INO80B (a.k.a. IES2, hIes2, PAPA-1, ZNHIT4, HMGA1L4, HMGIYL4, PAP-1BP)
  Tag / fusion protein: FLAG (N terminal on backbone)
  Cloning method: Restriction Enzyme; 5′ cloning site XhoI (not destroyed); 3′ cloning site KpnI (not destroyed)
  Sequencing primers: 5′ T7
Terms and licenses: Academic/Nonprofit Terms; Industry Terms: Not Available to Industry
How to cite: FLAG-hIes2 was a gift from Joan Conaway & Ronald Conaway (Addgene plasmid # 15355 ; http://n2t.net/addgene:15355 ; RRID:Addgene_15355)
